Addgene plasmid #66020: B0032m_BC
Purpose: MoClo Basic Part: RBS - Weiss RBS, medium strength. Modified from Bba_B0032 to adjust spacing in MC system. [B:B0032m:C]
Depositing lab: Douglas Densmore. Depositing organization: Boston University Main Campus. Publication: CIDAR MoClo: Improved MoClo Assembly Standard and New E. coli Part Library Enable Rapid Combinatorial Design for Synthetic and Traditional Biology. Iverson SV, Haddock TL, Beal J, Densmore DM. ACS Synth Biol. 2016 Jan 15;5(1):99-103. doi: 10.1021/acssynbio.5b00124. Epub 2015 Nov 4. PubMed 26479688.
Backbone
  Vector backbone: DVA
  Vector type: Synthetic Biology
Growth in bacteria
  Bacterial resistance: Ampicillin, 100 μg/mL
  Growth temperature: 37°C
  Growth strain: DH5alpha
  Copy number: Unknown
Gene/Insert
  Gene/Insert name: RBS (alt name: Basic Part - RBS)
  Species: Synthetic
  Cloning method: Unknown
Terms and licenses: Academic/Nonprofit Terms; Industry Terms: Not Available to Industry
How to cite: B0032m_BC was a gift from Douglas Densmore (Addgene plasmid # 66020 ; http://n2t.net/addgene:66020 ; RRID:Addgene_66020)
