[The description below was written by a language model from this plasmid's Addgene catalogue record and pLannotate feature annotations shown in this document.]
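Description:
B0032m_BC is a small (about 2.1 kb) synthetic-biology plasmid that stores a single basic part for the CIDAR MoClo modular cloning system in E. coli. It is built on the DVA destination vector backbone. The feature table shows a high-copy ColE1/pUC-type origin of replication and a β-lactamase gene (AmpR) with its own bla promoter, so the plasmid is maintained in standard cloning strains under ampicillin selection. The catalogue lists the copy number as unknown, although the annotated origin is of the high-copy class. A putative bacterial transcription terminator lies just upstream of the cloning region, which probably insulates the part from read-through from the backbone.

The payload is a synthetic ribosome binding site, B0032m, described as a medium-strength Weiss RBS derived from the BioBrick part B0032 and modified to adjust spacing for the MoClo format. The RBS is too short to have been picked up by the automated annotation. It presumably sits in the short interval spanning the sequence origin, between the annotated BioBrick prefix and suffix. The "BC" in the name and the notation [B:B0032m:C] indicate that the part is flanked by the B and C fusion sites. In MoClo these are the defined overhangs exposed by Type IIS restriction digestion, and they fix the part's position and orientation during one-pot Golden Gate assembly. The Type IIS sites are not annotated in the table. As a library part, the plasmid is used in combinatorial assembly of bacterial transcriptional units, where the RBS is combined with other parts carrying compatible fusion sites to set the translation initiation strength.
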