Features (pLannotate 1.2.2; 6 found; start..end, strand, type, name):
     38..58      +  misc_feature   BioBrick suffix: universal suffix for all parts
    235..823     -  rep_origin     ori: high-copy-number ColE1/pMB1/pBR322/pUC origin of replication
    994..1854    -  CDS            AmpR: β-lactamase; bla; confers resistance to ampicillin, carbenicillin, and related antibiotics
   1855..1959    -  promoter       AmpR promoter: bla
   2049..2092    -  terminator     bacterial terminator: putative bacterial transcription terminator
   2095..2116    +  misc_feature   BioBrick prefix: BioBrick prefix for parts that do not start with "ATG"
>Addgene plasmid #66020 | B0032m_BC | depositor full sequence | sequence record 114147 | B0032m_BC sequence 2130 bps
TACTAGAGTCACACAGGAAAGTACTAAATGAGAGACCTACTAGTAGCGGCCGCTGCAGGCTTCCTCGCTC
ACTGACTCGCTGCGCTCGGTCGTTCGGCTGCGGCGAGCGGTATCAGCTCACTCAAAGGCGGTAATACGGT
TATCCACAGAATCAGGGGATAACGCAGGAAAGAACATGTGAGCAAAAGGCCAGCAAAAGGCCAGGAACCG
TAAAAAGGCCGCGTTGCTGGCGTTTTTCCACAGGCTCCGCCCCCCTGACGAGCATCACAAAAATCGACGC
TCAAGTCAGAGGTGGCGAAACCCGACAGGACTATAAAGATACCAGGCGTTTCCCCCTGGAAGCTCCCTCG
TGCGCTCTCCTGTTCCGACCCTGCCGCTTACCGGATACCTGTCCGCCTTTCTCCCTTCGGGAAGCGTGGC
GCTTTCTCATAGCTCACGCTGTAGGTATCTCAGTTCGGTGTAGGTCGTTCGCTCCAAGCTGGGCTGTGTG
CACGAACCCCCCGTTCAGCCCGACCGCTGCGCCTTATCCGGTAACTATCGTCTTGAGTCCAACCCGGTAA
GACACGACTTATCGCCACTGGCAGCAGCCACTGGTAACAGGATTAGCAGAGCGAGGTATGTAGGCGGTGC
TACAGAGTTCTTGAAGTGGTGGCCTAACTACGGCTACACTAGAAGAACAGTATTTGGTATCTGCGCTCTG
CTGAAGCCAGTTACCTTCGGAAAAAGAGTTGGTAGCTCTTGATCCGGCAAACAAACCACCGCTGGTAGCG
GTGGTTTTTTTGTTTGCAAGCAGCAGATTACGCGCAGAAAAAAAGGATCTCAAGAAGATCCTTTGATCTT
TTCTACGGGGTCTGACGCTCAGTGGAACGAAAACTCACGTTAAGGGATTTTGGTCATGAGATTATCAAAA
AGGATCTTCACCTAGATCCTTTTAAATTAAAAATGAAGTTTTAAATCAATCTAAAGTATATATGAGTAAA
CTTGGTCTGACAGTTACCAATGCTTAATCAGTGAGGCACCTATCTCAGCGATCTGTCTATTTCGTTCATC
CATAGTTGCCTGACTCCCCGTCGTGTAGATAACTACGATACGGGAGGGCTTACCATCTGGCCCCAGTGCT
GCAATGATACCGCGCGACCCACGCTCACCGGCTCCAGATTTATCAGCAATAAACCAGCCAGCCGGAAGGG
CCGAGCGCAGAAGTGGTCCTGCAACTTTATCCGCCTCCATCCAGTCTATTAATTGTTGCCGGGAAGCTAG
AGTAAGTAGTTCGCCAGTTAATAGTTTGCGCAACGTTGTTGCCATTGCTACAGGCATCGTGGTGTCACGC
TCGTCGTTTGGTATGGCTTCATTCAGCTCCGGTTCCCAACGATCAAGGCGAGTTACATGATCCCCCATGT
TGTGCAAAAAAGCGGTTAGCTCCTTCGGTCCTCCGATCGTTGTCAGAAGTAAGTTGGCCGCAGTGTTATC
ACTCATGGTTATGGCAGCACTGCATAATTCTCTTACTGTCATGCCATCCGTAAGATGCTTTTCTGTGACT
GGTGAGTACTCAACCAAGTCATTCTGAGAATAGTGTATGCGGCGACCGAGTTGCTCTTGCCCGGCGTCAA
TACGGGATAATACCGCGCCACATAGCAGAACTTTAAAAGTGCTCATCATTGGAAAACGTTCTTCGGGGCG
AAAACTCTCAAGGATCTTACCGCTGTTGAGATCCAGTTCGATGTAACCCACTCGTGCACCCAACTGATCT
TCAGCATCTTTTACTTTCACCAGCGTTTCTGGGTGAGCAAAAACAGGAAGGCAAAATGCCGCAAAAAAGG
GAATAAGGGCGACACGGAAATGTTGAATACTCATACTCTTCCTTTTTCAATATTATTGAAGCATTTATCA
GGGTTATTGTCTCATGAGCGGATACATATTTGAATGTATTTAGAAAAATAAACAAATAGGGGTTCCGCGC
ACATTTCCCCGAAAAGTGCCACCTGACGTCTAAGAAACCATTATTATCATGACATTAACCTATAAAAATA
GGCGTATCACGAGGCAGAATTTCAGATAAAAAAAATCCTTAGCTTTCGCTAAGGATGATTTCTGGAATTC
GCGGCCGCTTCTAGAGACTAGTGGGTCTCA
