>Addgene plasmid #66020 | B0032m_BC | addgene partial sequence | sequence record 114146 | MoCloR 5'-gccacctgacgtctaagaaacc-3'
ATAGGCGTATCACGAGGCAGAATTTCAGATAAAAAAAATCCTTAGCTTTCGCTAAGGATGATTTCTGGAA
TTCGCGGCCGCTTCTAGAGACTAGTGGGTCTCATACTAGAGTCACACAGGAAAGTACTAAATGAGAGACC
TACTAGTAGCGGCCGCTGCAGGCTTCCTCGCTCACTGACTCGCTGCGCTCGGTCGTTCGGCTGCGGCGAG
CGGTATCAGCTCACTCAAAGGCGGTAATACGGTTATCCACAGAATCAGGGGATAACGCAGGAAAGAACAT
GTGAGCAAAAGGCCAGCAAAAGGCCAGGAACCGTAAAAAGGCCGCGTTGCTGGCGTTTTTCCACAGGCTC
CGCCCCCCTGACGAGCATCACAAAAATCGACGCTCAAGTCAGAGGTGGCGAAACCCGACAGGACTATAAA
GATACCAGGCGTTTCCCCCTGGAAGCTCCCTCGTGCGCTCTCCTGTTCCGACCCTGCCGCTTACCGGATA
CCTGTCCGCCTTTCTCCCTTCGGGAAGCGTGGCGCTTTCTCATAGCTCACGCTGTAGGTATCTCAGTTCG
GTGTAGGTCGTTCGCTCCAAGCTGGGCTGTGTGCACGAACCCCCCGTTCAGCCCGACCGCTGCGCCTTAT
CCGGTAACTATCGTCTTGAGTCCAACCCGGTAAGACACGACTTATCGCCACTGGCAGCAGCCACTGGTAA
CAGGATTAGCAGAGCGAGGTATGTAGGCGGTGCTACAGAGTTCTTGAAGTGGTGGCCTAACTACGGCTAC
ACTAGAAGAACAGTATTTGGTATCTGCGCTCTGCTGAAGCCAGTTACCTTCGGAA
